Addgene plasmid #91394: pHH0103_SH3TC2-2/2
Purpose: Protein expression and purification of human SH3 domain construct SH3TC2-2/2
Depositing lab: Sachdev Sidhu. Depositing organization: University of Toronto. Publication: Comprehensive Analysis of the Human SH3 Domain Family Reveals a Wide Variety of Non-canonical Specificities. Teyra J, Huang H, Jain S, Guan X, Dong A, Liu Y, Tempel W, Min J, Tong Y, Kim PM, Bader GD, Sidhu SS. Structure. 2017 Oct 3;25(10):1598-1610.e3. doi: 10.1016/j.str.2017.07.017. Epub 2017 Sep 7. PubMed 28890361.
Backbone
  Vector backbone: pHH0103
  Vector type: Bacterial Expression
Growth in bacteria
  Bacterial resistance: Ampicillin, 100 μg/mL
  Growth temperature: 37°C
  Growth strain: DH5alpha
  Copy number: Low Copy
Gene/Insert
  Gene/Insert name: SH3TC2-2/2
  Species: H. sapiens (human)
  Insert size (bp): 233
  Entrez Gene: SH3TC2 (a.k.a. CMT4C, MNMN)
  Cloning method: Restriction Enzyme; 5′ cloning site Sfi1 (unknown if destroyed); 3′ cloning site Not1 (unknown if destroyed)
Terms and licenses: Academic/Nonprofit Terms; Industry Terms: Not Available to Industry
How to cite: pHH0103_SH3TC2-2/2 was a gift from Sachdev Sidhu (Addgene plasmid # 91394 ; http://n2t.net/addgene:91394 ; RRID:Addgene_91394)
