[The description below was written by a language model from this plasmid's Addgene catalogue record and pLannotate feature annotations shown in this document.]
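Description:
pHH0103_SH3TC2-2/2 is a bacterial expression plasmid of about 6.9 kb, built on the pHH0103 backbone, for producing and purifying an isolated SH3 domain from human SH3TC2, the gene also known as CMT4C. The "2/2" in the name presumably marks this as the second of two SH3 domains in the protein. The plasmid is maintained in E. coli under ampicillin selection through the TEM beta-lactamase gene and its own promoter. Replication relies on a ColE1/pBR322-type origin with the bom region. The catalogue lists the plasmid as low copy, although the rop gene appears only as fragments interrupted by an f1 phage origin.

Expression is driven by the tac promoter followed by a lac operator. The plasmid also carries lacI under the lacIq promoter, so transcription is repressed until it is induced with IPTG or lactose. The reading frame begins with a 6xHis tag and Schistosoma japonicum glutathione S-transferase, followed by the roughly 230 bp SH3TC2 fragment cloned between SfiI and NotI sites. This gives a His-GST-SH3 fusion that can be purified by either affinity handle. The annotation software matched the insert to the mouse Sh3tc2 orthologue, which most likely reflects sequence conservation, since the catalogue gives the species as human.

Downstream of the insert are an fd terminator annotation, two fragments of M13 gene III and remnants of a tetracycline resistance gene. These, together with the f1 origin, suggest that the backbone derives from a phagemid display vector. The record does not indicate whether the gene III sequence is translated as part of the product. The construct belongs to a collection made for a family-wide analysis of the binding specificities of human SH3 domains.
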