Features (pLannotate 1.2.2; 21 found; start..end, strand, type, name):
     51..128     +  promoter       lacIq promoter: lacI (mutant); In the lacIq allele, a single base change in the promoter boosts expression of the lacI gene about 10-fold.
    129..1211    +  CDS            lacI: lac repressor; lacI; The lac repressor binds to the lac operator to inhibit transcription in E. coli. This inhibition can be relieved by adding lactose or isopropyl-β-D-thiogalactopyranoside (IPTG).
   1224..1245    +  protein_bind   CAP binding site: CAP binding activates transcription in the presence of cAMP. E. coli catabolite activator protein
   1264..1281    +  promoter       tet promoter (fragment): E. coli promoter for tetracycline efflux protein gene
   1454..1482    +  promoter       tac promoter: strong E. coli promoter; hybrid between the trp and lac UV5 promoters
   1490..1506    +  protein_bind   lac operator: The lac repressor binds to the lac operator to inhibit transcription in E. coli. This inhibition can be relieved by adding lactose or isopropyl-β-D-thiogalactopyranoside (IPTG). lac repressor encoded by lacI
   1591..1608    +  CDS            6xHis: 6xHis affinity tag
   1624..2277    +  CDS            GST26_SCHJA: Experimental evidence at protein level: Swiss-Prot protein existence level 1. GST isoenzymes appear to play a central role in the parasite detoxification system. Other functions are also suspected including a role in increasing the solubility of haematin in the parasite gut. From Schistosoma japonicum (Blood fluke).
   2377..2601    +  CDS            Sh3tc2 (fragment) (sequence partly withheld): S3TC2_MOUSE - Also known as Kiaa1985. Experimental evidence at protein level: Swiss-Prot protein existence level 1. From Mus musculus (Mouse).
   2572..2619    +  terminator     fd terminator (sequence withheld): central terminator from bacteriophage fd (Otsuka and Kunisawa, 1982)
   2624..2836    +  CDS            M13 gene III (fragment) (sequence partly withheld): pIII; III; minor coat protein
   2851..3321    +  CDS            M13 gene III (fragment) (sequence partly withheld): pIII; III; minor coat protein
   3343..3413    +  CDS            TcR (fragment): tetracycline efflux protein; tet; confers resistance to tetracycline
   3655..4035    -  CDS            YPB1_ECOLX: Protein predicted: Swiss-Prot protein existence level 4. From Escherichia coli.
   4052..4203    +  CDS            rop (fragment): Rop protein, which maintains plasmids at low copy number; rop
   4239..4667    -  rep_origin     f1 ori (sequence partly withheld): f1 bacteriophage origin of replication; arrow indicates direction of (+) strand synthesis
   4676..4715    +  CDS            rop (fragment): Rop protein, which maintains plasmids at low copy number; rop
   4817..4957    +  misc_feature   bom: basis of mobility region from pBR322
   5143..5730    -  rep_origin     ori: high-copy-number ColE1/pMB1/pBR322/pUC origin of replication
   5904..6761    -  CDS            bla: BLAT_ECOLX - Experimental evidence at protein level: Swiss-Prot protein existence level 1. TEM-type are the most prevalent beta-lactamases in enterobacteria; they hydrolyze the beta-lactam bond in susceptible beta-lactam antibiotics, thus conferring resistance to penicillins and cephalosporins. TEM-3 and TEM-4 are capable of hydrolyzing cefotaxime and ceftazidime. TEM-5 is capable of hydrolyzing ceftazidime. TEM-6 is capable of hydrolyzing ceftazidime and aztreonam. TEM-8/CAZ-2, TEM- 16/CAZ-7 and TEM-24/CAZ-6 are markedly active against ceftazidime. IRT- 4 shows resistance to beta-lactamase in
   6762..6866    -  promoter       AmpR promoter: bla
>Addgene plasmid #91394 | pHH0103_SH3TC2-2/2 | addgene full sequence | sequence record 192260 | Addgene NGS Result
ACCTATAAAAATAGGCGTATCACGAGGCCCTTTCGTCTTCAAGAATTCCCGACACCATCGAATGGTGCAA
AACCTTTCGCGGTATGGCATGATAGCGCCCGGAAGAGAGTCAATTCAGGGTGGTGAATGTGAAACCAGTA
ACGTTATACGATGTCGCAGAGTATGCCGGTGTCTCTTATCAGACCGTTTCCCGCGTGGTGAACCAGGCCA
GCCACGTTTCTGCGAAAACGCGGGAAAAAGTGGAAGCGGCGATGGCGGAGCTGAATTACATTCCCAACCG
CGTGGCACAACAACTGGCGGGCAAACAGTCGTTGCTGATTGGCGTTGCCACCTCCAGTCTGGCCCTGCAC
GCGCCGTCGCAAATTGTCGCGGCGATTAAATCTCGCGCCGATCAACTGGGTGCCAGCGTGGTGGTGTCGA
TGGTAGAACGAAGCGGCGTCGAAGCCTGTAAAGCGGCGGTGCACAATCTTCTCGCGCAACGCGTCAGTGG
GCTGATCATTAACTATCCGCTGGATGACCAGGATGCCATTGCTGTGGAAGCTGCCTGCACTAATGTTCCG
GCGTTATTTCTTGATGTCTCTGACCAGACACCCATCAACAGTATTATTTTCTCCCATGAAGACGGTACGC
GACTGGGCGTGGAGCATCTGGTCGCATTGGGTCACCAGCAAATCGCGCTGTTAGCGGGCCCATTAAGTTC
TGTCTCGGCGCGTCTGCGTCTGGCTGGCTGGCATAAATATCTCACTCGCAATCAAATTCAGCCGATAGCG
GAACGGGAAGGCGACTGGAGTGCCATGTCCGGTTTTCAACAAACCATGCAAATGCTGAATGAGGGCATCG
TTCCCACTGCGATGCTGGTTGCCAACGATCAGATGGCGCTGGGCGCAATGCGCGCCATTACCGAGTCCGG
GCTGCGCGTTGGTGCGGATATCTCGGTAGTGGGATACGACGATACCGAAGACAGCTCATGTTATATCCCG
CCGTTAACCACCATCAAACAGGATTTTCGCCTGCTGGGGCAAACCAGCGTGGACCGCTTGCTGCAACTCT
CTCAGGGCCAGGCGGTGAAGGGCAATCAGCTGTTGCCCGTCTCACTGGTGAAAAGAAAAACCACCCTGGC
GCCCAATACGCAAACCGCCTCTCCCCGCGCGTTGGCCGATTCATTAATGCAGCTGGCACGACAGGTTTCC
CGACTGGAAAGCGGGCAGTGAGCGCAACGCAATTAATGTAAGTTAGCTCACTCATTAGGCACAATTCTCA
TGTTTGACAGCTTATCATCGACTGCACGGTGCACCAATGCTTCTGGCGTCAGGCAGCCATCGGAAGCTGT
GGTATGGCTGTGCAGGTCGTAAATCACTGCATAATTCGTGTCGCTCAAGGCGCACTCCCGTTCTGGATAA
TGTTTTTTGCGCCGACATCATAACGGTTCTGGCAAATATTCTGAAATGAGCTGTTGACAATTAATCATCG
GCTCGTATAATGTGTGGAATTGTGAGCGGATAACAATTTCACACAGGAAACAGCCAGTCCGTTTAGGTGT
TTTCACGAGCACTTCACCAACAAGGACCATAGATTATGAAAATCGAAGAACACCATCACCATCACCATTC
CAGCGGTAAGCTTATGTCCCCTATACTAGGTTATTGGAAAATTAAGGGCCTTGTGCAACCCACTCGACTT
CTTTTGGAATATCTTGAAGAAAAATATGAAGAGCATTTGTATGAGCGCGATGAAGGTGATAAATGGCGAA
ACAAAAAGTTTGAATTGGGTTTGGAGTTTCCCAATCTTCCTTATTATATTGATGGTGATGTTAAATTAAC
ACAGTCTATGGCCATCATACGTTATATAGCTGACAAGCACAACATGTTGGGTGGTTGTCCAAAAGAGCGT
GCAGAGATTTCAATGCTTGAAGGAGCGGTTTTGGATATTAGATACGGTGTTTCGAGAATTGCATATAGTA
AAGACTTTGAAACTCTCAAAGTTGATTTTCTTAGCAAGCTACCTGAAATGCTGAAAATGTTCGAAGATCG
TTTATGTCATAAAACATATTTAAATGGTGATCATGTAACCCATCCTGACTTCATGTTGTATGACGCTCTT
GATGTTGTTTTATACATGGACCCAATGTGCCTGGATGCGTTCCCAAAATTAGTTTGTTTTAAAAAACGTA
TTGAAGCTATCCCACAAATTGATAAGTACTTGAAATCCAGCAAGTATATAGCATGGCCTTTGCAGGGCTG
GCAAGCCACGTTTGGTGGTGGCGACCATCCTCCAAAATCGGATCTGGAAGTTCTGTTCCAGGGGCCCCTG
TCCAGCGGTCTGGTTCCGCGTGGTTCCGGTACCGCGGCCCAGCCGGCCATGGCCCAGGGCGCGCTGGGTC
GTTGTAAAGCACTGACCGGTTATGAACCGGGTGAAAAAGATGAACTGAACTTTTACCAGGGTGAAAGCAT
TGAAATCATTGGTTTCGTTATTCCGGGTCTGCAATGGTTCATTGGTAAATCCACCTCTTCCGGTCAAGTT
GGTTTTGTTCCGACCCGTAACATTGATCCAGATTCCGCGGCCGCATA
[142 nt withheld, positions 2568-2709]
C
[98 nt withheld, positions 2711-2808]
AGTTTGTACTGGTGACGAAACTCAGTGTCTAGCTAGAGTGGC
[149 nt withheld, positions 2851-2999]
T
[41 nt withheld, positions 3001-3041]
T
[62 nt withheld, positions 3043-3104]
A
[35 nt withheld, positions 3106-3140]
CCTCCCTCAATCGGTTGAATGTCGCCCTTTTGTCTTTGGCGCTGGTAAACCATATGAA
[86 nt withheld, positions 3199-3284]
T
[54 nt withheld, positions 3286-3339]
CTAGCGCCGCCCTATACCTTGTCTGCCTCCCCGCGTTGCGTCGCGGTGCATGGAGCCGGGCCACCTCGAC
CTGAATGGAAGCCGGCGGCACCTCGCTAACGGATTCACCACTCCAAGAATTGGAGCCAATCAATTCTTGC
GGAGAACTGTGAATGCGCAAACCAACCCTTGGCAGAACATATCCATCGCGTCCGCCATCTCCAGCAGCCG
CACGCGGCGCATCTCGGGCAGCGTTGGGTCCTGGCCACGGGTGCGCATGATCGTGCTCCTGTCGTTGAGG
ACCCGGCTAGGCTGGCGGGGTTGCCTTACTGGTTAGCAGAATGAATCACCGATACGCGAGCGAACGTGAA
GCGACTGCTGCTGCAAAACGTCTGCGACCTGAGCAACAACATGAATGGTCTTCGGTTTCCGTGTTTCGTA
AAGTCTGGAAACGCGGAAGTCAGCGCCCTGCACCATTATGTTCCGGATCTGCATCGCAGGATGCTGCTGG
CTACCCTGTGGAACACCTACATCTGTATTAACGAAGCGCTGGCATTGACCCTGAGTGATTTTTCTCTGGT
CCCGCCGCATCCATACCGCCAGTTGTTTACCCTCACAACGTTCCAGTAACCGGGCATGTTCATCATCAGT
AACCCGTATCGTGAGCATCCTCTCTCGTTTCATCGGTATCATTACCCCCATGAACAGAAATCCCCCTTAC
ACGGAGGCATCAGTGACCAAACAGGAAAAAACCGCCCTTAACATGGCCCGCTTTATCAGAAGCCAGACAT
TAACGCTTCTGGAGAAACTCAACGAGCTGGACGCGGATGAACAGGCAGACATCTGTGAATCGCTTCACGA
CCACGCTGATGAGCTTTACCGCAGGATCCGCGAAATTGTAAGCGTTAATATTTTGTTAAAATTCGCGTTA
AATTTTTGTTAAATCAGCTCATTTTTTAACCAATAGGCCGAAATCGGCAAAATCCCTTATAAATCAAAAG
AATAGACCGAGATAGGGT
[37 nt withheld, positions 4338-4374]
AAAGAACGTGGACTCCAACGTCAAAGG
[49 nt withheld, positions 4402-4450]
T
[91 nt withheld, positions 4452-4542]
G
[124 nt withheld, positions 4544-4667]
CGCGGATCCTGCCTCGCGCGTTTCGGTGATGACGGTGAAAACCTCTGACACATGCAGCTCCCGGAGACGG
TCACAGCTTGTCTGTAAGCGGATGCCGGGAGCAGACAAGCCCGTCAGGGCGCGTCAGCGGGTGTTGGCGG
GTGTCGGGGCGCAGCCATGACCCAGTCACGTAGCGATAGCGGAGTGTATACTGGCTTAACTATGCGGCAT
CAGAGCAGATTGTACTGAGAGTGCACCATATGCGGTGTGAAATACCGCACAGATGCGTAAGGAGAAAATA
CCGCATCAGGCGCTCTTCCGCTTCCTCGCTCACTGACTCGCTGCGCTCGGTCGTTCGGCTGCGGCGAGCG
GTATCAGCTCACTCAAAGGCGGTAATACGGTTATCCACAGAATCAGGGGATAACGCAGGAAAGAACATGT
GAGCAAAAGGCCAGCAAAAGGCCAGGAACCGTAAAAAGGCCGCGTTGCTGGCGTTTTTCCATAGGCTCCG
CCCCCCTGACGAGCATCACAAAAATCGACGCTCAAGTCAGAGGTGGCGAAACCCGACAGGACTATAAAGA
TACCAGGGTTTCCCCCTGGAAGCTCCCTCGTGCGCTCTCCTGTTCCGACCCTGCCGCTTACCGGATACCT
GTCCGCCTTTCTCCCTTCGGGAAGCGTGGCGCTTTCTCATAGCTCACGCTGTAGGTATCTCAGTTCGGTG
TAGGTCGTTCGCTCCAAGCTGGGCTGTGTGCACGAACCCCCCGTTCAGCCCGACCGCTGCGCCTTATCCG
GTAACTATCGTCTTGAGTCCAACCCGGTAAGACACGACTTATCGCCACTGGCAGCAGCCACTGGTAACAG
GATTAGCAGAGCGAGGTATGTAGGCGGTGCTACAGAGTTCTTGAAGTGGTGGCCTAACTACGGCTACACT
AGAAGGACAGTATTTGGTATCTGCGCTCTGCTGAAGCCAGTTACCTTCGGAAAAAGAGTTGGTAGCTCTT
GATCCGGCAAACAAACCACCGCTGGTAGCGGTGGTTTTTTTGTTTGCAAGCAGCAGATTACGCGCAGAAA
AAAAGGATCTCAAGAAGATCCTTTGATCTTTTCTACGGGGTCTGACGCTCAGTGGAACGAAAACTCACGT
TAAGGGATTTTGGTCATGAGATTATCAAAAAGGATCTTCACCTAGATCCTTTTAAATTAAAAATGAAGTT
TTAAATCAATCTAAAGTATATATGAGTAAACTTGGTCTGACAGTTACCAATGCTTAATCAGTGAGGCACC
TATCTCAGCGATCTGTCTATTTCGTTCATCCATAGTTGCCTGACTCCCCGTCGTGTAGATAACTACGATA
CGGGAGGGCTTACCATCTGGCCCCAGTGCTGCAATGATACCGCGAGACCCACGCTCACCGGCTCCAGATT
TATCAGCAATAAACCAGCCAGCCGGAAGGGCCGAGCGCAGAAGTGGTCCTGCAACTTTATCCGCCTCCAT
CCAGTCTATTAATTGTTGCCGGGAAGCTAGAGTAAGTAGTTCGCCAGTTAATAGTTTGCGCAACGTTGTT
GCCATTGCTGCAGGCATCGTGGTGTCACGCTCGTCGTTTGGTATGGCTTCATTCAGCTCCGGTTCCCAAC
GATCAAGGCGAGTTACATGATCCCCCATATTGTGCAAAAAAGCGGTTAGCTCCTTCGGTCCTCCGATCGT
TGTCAGAAGTAAGTTGGCCGCAGTGTTATCACTCATGGTTATGGCAGCACTGCATAATTCTCTTACTGTC
ATGCCATCCGTAAGATGCTTTTCTGTGACTGGTGAGTACTCAACCAAGTCATTCTGAGAATAGTGTATGC
GGCGACCGAGTTGCTCTTGCCCGGCGTCAACACGGGATAATACCGCGCCACATAGCAGAACTTTAAAAGT
GCTCATCATTGGAAAACGTTCTTCGGGGCGAAAACTCTCAAGGATCTTACCGCTGTTGAGATCCAGTTCG
ATGTAACCCACTCGTGCACCCAACTGATCTTCAGCATCTTTTACTTTCACCAGCGTTTCTGGGTGAGCAA
AAACAGGAAGGCAAAATGCCGCAAAAAAGGGAATAAGGGCGACACGGAAATGTTGAATACTCATACTCTT
CCTTTTTCAATATTATTGAAGCATTTATCAGGGTTATTGTCTCATGAGCGGATACATATTTGAATGTATT
TAGAAAAATAAACAAATAGGGGTTCCGCGCACATTTCCCCGAAAAGTGCCACCTGACGTCTAAGAAACCA
TTATTATCATGACATTA
