>Addgene plasmid #91394 | pHH0103_SH3TC2-2/2 | depositor partial sequence | sequence record 175882 | insert sequence
GGTACCGAATTCGGATCCGCGCGCTGGGTCGTTGTAAAGCACTGACCGGTTATGAACCGGGTGAAAAAGA
TGAACTGAACTTTTACCAGGGTGAAAGCATTGAAATCATTGGTTTCGTTATTCCGGGTCTGCAATGGTTC
ATTGGTAAATCCACCTCTTCCGGTCAAGTTGGTTTTGTTCCGACCCGTAACATTGATCCAGATTCCGCGG
CCGCTAGCTAAGTCGACGAGCTC
